Addgene plasmid #143974: TFORF1752
Purpose: Lentiviral vector for overexpressing transcription factor ORFs with unique 24-bp barcodes. Barcodes facilitate identification of transcription factors in pooled screens.
Depositing lab: Feng Zhang. Depositing organization: Broad Institute. Publication: A transcription factor atlas of directed differentiation. Joung J, Ma S, Tay T, Geiger-Schuller KR, Kirchgatterer PC, Verdine VK, Guo B, Arias-Garcia MA, Allen WE, Singh A, Kuksenko O, Abudayyeh OO, Gootenberg JS, Fu Z, Macrae RK, Buenrostro JD, Regev A, Zhang F. Cell. 2023 Jan 5;186(1):209-229.e26. doi: 10.1016/j.cell.2022.11.026. PubMed 36608654.
Backbone
  Vector backbone: pLX_TRC317
  Backbone manufacturer: Broad Institute Genetic Perturbation Platform
  Backbone size w/o insert (bp): 8264
  Vector type: Mammalian Expression, Lentiviral
  Selectable markers: Puromycin
Growth in bacteria
  Bacterial resistance: Ampicillin, 100 μg/mL
  Growth temperature: 37°C
  Growth strain: NEB Stable
  Copy number: High Copy
Gene/Insert
  Gene/Insert name: ZNF180
  Species: H. sapiens (human)
  Insert size (bp): 2180
  Entrez Gene: ZNF180 (a.k.a. HHZ168)
  Promoter: EF1a
  Cloning method: Unknown
  Sequencing primers: 5′ GGGTGGAGACTGAAGTTAGGCCAG; 3′ CACATAGCGTAAAAGGAGCAACATAG
Terms and licenses: Academic/Nonprofit Terms; Industry Terms: Not Available to Industry
Depositor comments: NM_013256,ENST00000221327 . The transcription factor ORF portion of this plasmid was synthesized by Genewiz. Please test multiple small colonies in case of plasmid recombination. To make this collection available in a timely manner, a portion of this collection was not fully sequenced by Addgene. If an Addgene verified full plasmid sequence is not available, please contact us prior to placing an order to request the full sequence.
How to cite: TFORF1752 was a gift from Feng Zhang (Addgene plasmid # 143974 ; http://n2t.net/addgene:143974 ; RRID:Addgene_143974)
