[The description below was written by a language model from this plasmid's Addgene catalogue record and pLannotate feature annotations shown in this document.]
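Description:
TFORF1752 is a third-generation-style, self-inactivating lentiviral expression plasmid built on the pLX_TRC317 backbone and carrying the human zinc finger transcription factor ZNF180 as its open reading frame. It belongs to a large barcoded collection of transcription factor ORFs in which each construct carries a unique 24-bp barcode, so that the factor delivered to a given cell can be identified by sequencing in pooled overexpression screens, such as those used to study directed differentiation. In bacteria the plasmid is maintained through a high-copy ColE1/pUC-type origin with ampicillin resistance (AmpR). An f1 origin and remnants of lac and T7/T3 cloning-vector sequence are also present in the backbone. The depositor cautions that recombination can occur, which is common for plasmids containing LTR repeats.

The viral genome is driven by an RSV promoter fused to a truncated HIV-1 5' LTR, followed by the Ψ packaging signal, a partial gag sequence, the RRE for Rev-dependent nuclear export, and a cPPT/CTS element. It ends in a ΔU3 3' LTR, which inactivates LTR promoter activity after integration, and an SV40 polyadenylation signal. Two expression units lie within this genome. An SV40 early promoter drives puromycin N-acetyltransferase for selection of transduced mammalian cells, and the strong constitutive EF-1α promoter drives the ZNF180 ORF. A WPRE downstream enhances transcript stability and expression. The automated annotation labels only about the first half of the roughly 2.2 kb insert region as ZNF180 and does not annotate the barcode, so the barcode's exact position is not evident from the feature table. The insert size added to the backbone size matches the sequenced length of about 10.4 kb.
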