Features (pLannotate 1.2.2; 31 found; start..end, strand, type, name):
      5..231     +  promoter       RSV promoter: Rous sarcoma virus enhancer/promoter
    232..412     +  LTR            5' LTR (truncated): truncated 5' long terminal repeat (LTR) from HIV-1
    459..584     +  misc_feature   HIV-1 Ψ: packaging signal of human immunodeficiency virus type 1
    568..931     +  CDS            HIV-1 gag (fragment): gag protein from human immunodeficiency virus 1; gag
   1077..1310    +  misc_feature   RRE: The Rev response element (RRE) of HIV-1 allows for Rev-dependent mRNA export from the nucleus to the cytoplasm.
   1687..1713    +  CDS            Rev (fragment): human immunodeficiency virus 1 (HIV-1) Rev protein; rev; enhances nuclear export of unspliced and incompletely spliced viral mRNAs
   1720..1743    +  promoter       SV40 promoter (fragment): SV40 early promoter
   1744..1815    +  promoter       SV40 promoter (fragment): SV40 enhancer and early promoter
   1839..1974    +  rep_origin     SV40 ori: SV40 origin of replication
   2020..2616    +  CDS            PuroR (fragment): puromycin N-acetyltransferase; pac from Streptomyces; confers resistance to puromycin
   2665..2782    +  misc_feature   cPPT/CTS: central polypurine tract and central termination sequence of HIV-1
   2847..2913    +  CDS            small t antigen (fragment): SV40 (simian virus 40) small t antigen
   2920..4098    +  promoter       EF-1α promoter: strong constitutive promoter for human elongation factor EF-1α
   4115..5206    +  CDS            ZNF180 (fragment): ZN180_HUMAN - Experimental evidence at protein level: Swiss-Prot protein existence level 1. May be involved in transcriptional regulation. From Homo sapiens (Human).
   6206..6259    +  promoter       U6 promoter (fragment): RNA polymerase III promoter for human U6 snRNA
   6301..6889    +  misc_feature   WPRE: woodchuck hepatitis virus posttranscriptional regulatory element
   6940..6959    +  misc_feature   cPPT/CTS (fragment): central polypurine tract and central termination sequence of HIV-1
   6961..7194    +  LTR            3' LTR (ΔU3): self-inactivating 3' long terminal repeat (LTR) from HIV-1
   7272..7393    +  polyA_signal   SV40 poly(A) signal: SV40 polyadenylation signal
   7433..7568    +  rep_origin     SV40 ori: SV40 origin of replication
   7589..7607    -  promoter       T7 promoter: promoter for bacteriophage T7 RNA polymerase
   7615..7770    +  CDS            lacZα (fragment): LacZα fragment of β-galactosidase; lacZ fragment
   7775..8203    +  rep_origin     f1 ori (sequence partly withheld): f1 bacteriophage origin of replication; arrow indicates direction of (+) strand synthesis
   8256..8360    +  promoter       AmpR promoter: bla
   8361..9221    +  CDS            AmpR: β-lactamase; bla; confers resistance to ampicillin, carbenicillin, and related antibiotics
   9392..9980    +  rep_origin     ori: high-copy-number ColE1/pMB1/pBR322/pUC origin of replication
  10163..10255   +  CDS            lacI (fragment): lac repressor; lacI; The lac repressor binds to the lac operator to inhibit transcription in E. coli. This inhibition can be relieved by adding lactose or isopropyl-β-D-thiogalactopyranoside (IPTG).
  10268..10289   +  protein_bind   CAP binding site: CAP binding activates transcription in the presence of cAMP. E. coli catabolite activator protein
  10304..10334   +  promoter       lac promoter: promoter for the E. coli lac operon
  10342..10358   +  protein_bind   lac operator: The lac repressor binds to the lac operator to inhibit transcription in E. coli. This inhibition can be relieved by adding lactose or isopropyl-β-D-thiogalactopyranoside (IPTG). lac repressor encoded by lacI
  10403..10421   +  promoter       T3 promoter: promoter for bacteriophage T3 RNA polymerase
>Addgene plasmid #143974 | TFORF1752 | addgene full sequence | sequence record 400544 | Addgene NGS Result
TTAATGTAGTCTTATGCAATACTCTTGTAGTCTTGCAACATGGTAACGATGAGTTAGCAACATGCCTTAC
AAGGAGAGAAAAAGCACCGTGCATGCCGATTGGTGGAAGTAAGGTGGTACGATCGTGCCTTATTAGGAAG
GCAACAGACGGGTCTGACATGGATTGGACGAACCACTGAATTGCCGCATTGCAGAGATATTGTATTTAAG
TGCCTAGCTCGATACATAAACGGGTCTCTCTGGTTAGACCAGATCTGAGCCTGGGAGCTCTCTGGCTAAC
TAGGGAACCCACTGCTTAAGCCTCAATAAAGCTTGCCTTGAGTGCTTCAAGTAGTGTGTGCCCGTCTGTT
GTGTGACTCTGGTAACTAGAGATCCCTCAGACCCTTTTAGTCAGTGTGGAAAATCTCTAGCAGTGGCGCC
CGAACAGGGACTTGAAAGCGAAAGGGAAACCAGAGGAGCTCTCTCGACGCAGGACTCGGCTTGCTGAAGC
GCGCACGGCAAGAGGCGAGGGGCGGCGACTGGTGAGTACGCCAAAAATTTTGACTAGCGGAGGCTAGAAG
GAGAGAGATGGGTGCGAGAGCGTCAGTATTAAGCGGGGGAGAATTAGATCGCGATGGGAAAAAATTCGGT
TAAGGCCAGGGGGAAAGAAAAAATATAAATTAAAACATATAGTATGGGCAAGCAGGGAGCTAGAACGATT
CGCAGTTAATCCTGGCCTGTTAGAAACATCAGAAGGCTGTAGACAAATACTGGGACAGCTACAACCATCC
CTTCAGACAGGATCAGAAGAACTTAGATCATTATATAATACAGTAGCAACCCTCTATTGTGTGCATCAAA
GGATAGAGATAAAAGACACCAAGGAAGCTTTAGACAAGATAGAGGAAGAGCAAAACAAAAGTAAGACCAC
CGCACAGCAAGCGGCCGCTGATCTTCAGACCTGGAGGAGGAGATATGAGGGACAATTGGAGAAGTGAATT
ATATAAATATAAAGTAGTAAAAATTGAACCATTAGGAGTAGCACCCACCAAGGCAAAGAGAAGAGTGGTG
CAGAGAGAAAAAAGAGCAGTGGGAATAGGAGCTTTGTTCCTTGGGTTCTTGGGAGCAGCAGGAAGCACTA
TGGGCGCAGCGTCAATGACGCTGACGGTACAGGCCAGACAATTATTGTCTGGTATAGTGCAGCAGCAGAA
CAATTTGCTGAGGGCTATTGAGGCGCAACAGCATCTGTTGCAACTCACAGTCTGGGGCATCAAGCAGCTC
CAGGCAAGAATCCTGGCTGTGGAAAGATACCTAAAGGATCAACAGCTCCTGGGGATTTGGGGTTGCTCTG
GAAAACTCATTTGCACCACTGCTGTGCCTTGGAATGCTAGTTGGAGTAATAAATCTCTGGAACAGATTTG
GAATCACACGACCTGGATGGAGTGGGACAGAGAAATTAACAATTACACAAGCTTAATACACTCCTTAATT
GAAGAATCGCAAAACCAGCAAGAAAAGAATGAACAAGAATTATTGGAATTAGATAAATGGGCAAGTTTGT
GGAATTGGTTTAACATAACAAATTGGCTGTGGTATATAAAATTATTCATAATGATAGTAGGAGGCTTGGT
AGGTTTAAGAATAGTTTTTGCTGTACTTTCTATAGTGAATAGAGTTAGGCAGGGATATTCACCATTATCG
TTTCAGACCCACCTCCCAACCCCGAGGGGACCCATGCATTGCATCTCAATTAGTCAGCAACCAGGTGTGG
AAAGTCCCCAGGCTCCCCAGCAGGCAGAAGTATGCAAAGCATGCGTCTCAATTAGTCAGCAACCATAGTC
CCGCCCCTAACTCCGCCCATCCCGCCCCTAACTCCGCCCAGTTCCGCCCATTCTCCGCCCCATGGCTGAC
TAATTTTTTTTATTTATGCAGAGGCCGAGGCCGCCTCGGCCTCTGAGCTATTCCAGAAGTAGTGAGGAGG
CTTTTTTGGAGGCCTAGGCTTTTGCAAAAAGCTTTCTAGAGGTACCACCGGAGCTTACCATGACCGAGTA
CAAGCCCACGGTGCGCCTCGCCACCCGCGACGACGTCCCCAGGGCCGTACGCACCCTCGCCGCCGCGTTC
GCCGACTACCCCGCCACGCGCCACACCGTCGATCCGGACCGCCACATCGAGCGGGTCACCGAGCTGCAAG
AACTCTTCCTCACGCGCGTCGGGCTCGACATCGGCAAGGTGTGGGTCGCGGACGACGGCGCCGCCGTGGC
GGTCTGGACCACGCCGGAGAGCGTCGAAGCGGGGGCGGTGTTCGCCGAGATCGGCCCGCGCATGGCCGAG
TTGAGCGGTTCCCGGCTGGCCGCGCAGCAACAGATGGAAGGCCTCCTGGCGCCGCACCGGCCCAAGGAGC
CCGCGTGGTTCCTGGCCACCGTCGGCGTCTCGCCCGACCACCAGGGCAAGGGTCTGGGCAGCGCCGTCGT
GCTCCCCGGAGTGGAGGCGGCCGAGCGCGCCGGGGTGCCCGCCTTCCTGGAGACCTCCGCGCCCCGCAAC
CTCCCCTTCTACGAGCGGCTCGGCTTCACCGTCACCGCCGACGTCGAGGTGCCCGAAGGACCGCGCACCT
GGTGCATGACCCGCAAGCCCGGTGCCAGTTAACGAATTCTAGATCTTGAGACAAATGGCAGTATTCATCC
ACAATTTTAAAAGAAAAGGGGGGATTGGGGGGTACAGTGCAGGGGAAAGAATAGTAGACATAATAGCAAC
AGACATACAAACTAAAGAATTACAAAAACAAATTACAAAAATTCAAAATTTTCGGGTTTATTACAGGGAC
AGCAGAGATCCACTTTGGCGCCGGCTCGAGGCCTGCAGGTGCAAAGATGGATAAAGTTTTAAACAGAGAG
GAATCTTTGCAGCTAATGGACCTTCTAGGTCTTGAAAGGAGTGGGAATTGGCTCCGGTGCCCGTCAGTGG
GCAGAGCGCACATCGCCCACAGTCCCCGAGAAGTTGGGGGGAGGGGTCGGCAATTGAACCGGTGCCTAGA
GAAGGTGGCGCGGGGTAAACTGGGAAAGTGATGTCGTGTACTGGCTCCGCCTTTTTCCCGAGGGTGGGGG
AGAACCGTATATAAGTGCAGTAGTCGCCGTGAACGTTCTTTTTCGCAACGGGTTTGCCGCCAGAACACAG
GTAAGTGCCGTGTGTGGTTCCCGCGGGCCTGGCCTCTTTACGGGTTATGGCCCTTGCGTGCCTTGAATTA
CTTCCACCTGGCTGCAGTACGTGATTCTTGATCCCGAGCTTCGGGTTGGAAGTGGGTGGGAGAGTTCGAG
GCCTTGCGCTTAAGGAGCCCCTTCGCCTCGTGCTTGAGTTGAGGCCTGGCCTGGGCGCTGGGGCCGCCGC
GTGCGAATCTGGTGGCACCTTCGCGCCTGTCTCGCTGCTTTCGATAAGTCTCTAGCCATTTAAAATTTTT
GATGACCTGCTGCGACGCTTTTTTTCTGGCAAGATAGTCTTGTAAATGCGGGCCAAGATCTGCACACTGG
TATTTCGGTTTTTGGGGCCGCGGGCGGCGACGGGGCCCGTGCGTCCCAGCGCACATGTTCGGCGAGGCGG
GGCCTGCGAGCGCGGCCACCGAGAATCGGACGGGGGTAGTCTCAAGCTGGCCGGCCTGCTCTGGTGCCTG
GCCTCGCGCCGCCGTGTATCGCCCCGCCCTGGGCGGCAAGGCTGGCCCGGTCGGCACCAGTTGCGTGAGC
GGAAAGATGGCCGCTTCCCGGCCCTGCTGCAGGGAGCTCAAAATGGAGGACGCGGCGCTCGGGAGAGCGG
GCGGGTGAGTCACCCACACAAAGGAAAAGGGCCTTTCCGTCCTCAGCCGTCGCTTCATGTGACTCCACGG
AGTACCGGGCGCCGTCCAGGCACCTCGATTAGTTCTCGAGCTTTTGGAGTACGTCGTCTTTAGGTTGGGG
GGAGGGGTTTTATGCGATGGAGTTTCCCCACACTGAGTGGGTGGAGACTGAAGTTAGGCCAGCTTGGCAC
TTGATGTAATTCTCCTTGGAATTTGCCCTTTTTGAGTTTGGATCTTGGTTCATTCTCAAGCCTCAGACAG
TGGTTCAAAGTTTTTTTCTTCCATTTCAGGTGTCGTGAGGCTAGCACCGCCACCATGCGCGCATGCGCAG
GGTCTACGCGGGAAGCTGGAAGCGGTGCTCAGGACCTCAGCACCCTGCTGTGCCTGGAGGAGAGCATGGA
AGAGCAGGATGAGAAGCCCCCAGAGCCCCCGAAGGTCTGTGCACAGGATTCTTTCCTTCCTCAAGAGATT
ATCATCAAAGTCGAGGGAGAAGACACTGGGTCTCTGACCATCCCATCTCAGGAAGGAGTGAACTTCAAAA
TTGTGACTGTGGACTTCACACGGGAGGAACAGGGTACTTGCAACCCTGCTCAGAGGACCCTGGACAGAGA
TGTGATCCTGGAGAACCACAGGGACCTAGTCTCTTGGGACTTGGCAACTGCAGTTGGAAAAAAAGATTCA
ACTTCAAAGCAGAGGATTTTTGATGAAGAACCAGCTAATGGAGTGAAGATAGAAAGGTTTACAAGGGATG
ATCCTTGGTTATCTTCATGTGAAGAAGTGGATGATTGTAAAGACCAGTTGGAGAAGCAACAGGAAAAACA
AGAGATACTTTTGCAGGAAGTGGCATTCACTCAAAGGAAAGCAGTTATTCATGAGAGAGTCTGCAAAAGT
GATGAAACTGGGGAGAAGAGTGGTCTGAATTCCAGTCTATTTTCATCCCCAGTTATACCCATAAGAAACC
ATTTTCATAAACATGTATCACATGCTAAAAAATGGCATCTTAATGCTGCTGTAAACAGTCATCAGAAGAT
TAATGAGAATGAGACACTATATGAAAATAATGAATGTGGAAAACCCCCTCAGAGCATTCACCTTATTCAG
TTTACAAGAACTCAAACAAAAGATAAATCCTATGGATTTAGTGACCGTATTCAATCTTTTTGCCATGGTA
CACCCCTACATATACATGAAAAAATTCATGGAGGAGGAAAAACCTTTGATTTTAAAGAATGTGGGCAGGT
TTTGAACCCCAAAATATCCCATAATGAACAACAGAGAATTCCTTTTGAAGAGAGTCAATATAAATGTAGT
GAAACCTCTCATAGTTCCTCCCTTACTCAAAACATGAGAAATAATTCTGAAGAGAAACCTTTTGAATGTA
ATCAGTGTGGGAAATCCTTCAGCTGGAGCTCGCATCTTGTTGCACATCAGAGAACTCACACAGGGGAGAA
ACCTTATGAATGTAGTGAATGTGGAAAATCCTTCAGCCGGAGCTCGCACCTTGTTTCCCATCAGAGAACT
CATACTGGAGAGAAACCTTACAGGTGTAATCAATGTGGGAAATCCTTTAGCCAGAGTTATGTCCTTGTTG
TGCATCAAAGAACTCATACTGGGGAGAAGCCTTATGAATGCAATCAGTGTGGAAAGTCATTCAGGCAGAG
CTATAAACTTATTGCACATCAAAGAACACATACCGGAGAGAAGCCCTATGAATGTAATCAATGTGGGAAA
TCATTTATCCAGAGCTATAAACTTATTGCACATCAAAGAATTCATACTGGGGAAAAACCCTATGAATGCA
ATCAGTGTGGGAAATCCTTTAGTCAAAGTTATAAACTTGTTGCTCATCAGAGAACTCACACAGGAGAAAA
ACCCTTTGAATGTAATCAGTGTGGGAAATCCTTCAGCTGGAGCTCTCAGCTTGTTGCACATCAAAGAACT
CACACTGGAGAGAAACCGTATGAATGTAGTGAATGTGGAAAATCTTTTAACCGCAGTTCTCACCTTGTTA
TGCATCAGAGAATTCACACTGGGGAAAAACCGTATGAATGTAATCAGTGTGGGAAATCCTTCAGCCAGAG
TTATGTTCTTGTTGTACATCAGAGAACTCATACTGGAGAAAAGCCCTATGAATGCAGTCAATGTGGGAAG
TCCTTCAGACAGAGTTCATGCCTTACTCAACATCAGAGAACTCATACTGGAGAGAAACCATTTGAATGTA
ATCAGTGTGGAAAAACATTTAGCTTGAGTGCTCGACTTATTGTGCATCAAAGAACTCATACTGGAGAGAA
ACCCTTTACATGTATTCAGTGTGGAAAAGCTTTCATTAATAGCTATAAACTTATTAGGCATCAGGCAACT
CATACTGAAGAGAAACTCTATGAATGTAACTAGTAATGAACTAGTCCGTAACTTGAAAGTATTTCGATTT
CTTGGCTTTATATATCTTGTGGAAAGGACGAGCCGACCAATTTGGAATACGCATCACGCGTTAAGTCGAC
AATCAACCTCTGGATTACAAAATTTGTGAAAGATTGACTGGTATTCTTAACTATGTTGCTCCTTTTACGC
TATGTGGATACGCTGCTTTAATGCCTTTGTATCATGCTATTGCTTCCCGTATGGCTTTCATTTTCTCCTC
CTTGTATAAATCCTGGTTGCTGTCTCTTTATGAGGAGTTGTGGCCCGTTGTCAGGCAACGTGGCGTGGTG
TGCACTGTGTTTGCTGACGCAACCCCCACTGGTTGGGGCATTGCCACCACCTGTCAGCTCCTTTCCGGGA
CTTTCGCTTTCCCCCTCCCTATTGCCACGGCGGAACTCATCGCCGCCTGCCTTGCCCGCTGCTGGACAGG
GGCTCGGCTGTTGGGCACTGACAATTCCGTGGTGTTGTCGGGGAAATCATCGTCCTTTCCTTGGCTGCTC
GCCTGTGTTGCCACCTGGATTCTGCGCGGGACGTCCTTCTGCTACGTCCCTTCGGCCCTCAATCCAGCGG
ACCTTCCTTCCCGCGGCCTGCTGCCGGCTCTGCGGCCTCTTCCGCGTCTTCGCCTTCGCCCTCAGACGAG
TCGGATCTCCCTTTGGGCCGCCTCCCCGCGTCGACTTTAAGACCAATGACTTACAAGGCAGCTGTAGATC
TTAGCCACTTTTTAAAAGAAAAGGGGGGACTGGAAGGGCTAATTCACTCCCAACGAAGACAAGATCTGCT
TTTTGCTTGTACTGGGTCTCTCTGGTTAGACCAGATCTGAGCCTGGGAGCTCTCTGGCTAACTAGGGAAC
CCACTGCTTAAGCCTCAATAAAGCTTGCCTTGAGTGCTTCAAGTAGTGTGTGCCCGTCTGTTGTGTGACT
CTGGTAACTAGAGATCCCTCAGACCCTTTTAGTCAGTGTGGAAAATCTCTAGCAGTACGTATAGTAGTTC
ATGTCATCTTATTATTCAGTATTTATAACTTGCAAAGAAATGAATATCAGAGAGTGAGAGGAACTTGTTT
ATTGCAGCTTATAATGGTTACAAATAAAGCAATAGCATCACAAATTTCACAAATAAAGCATTTTTTTCAC
TGCATTCTAGTTGTGGTTTGTCCAAACTCATCAATGTATCTTATCATGTCTGGCTCTAGCTATCCCGCCC
CTAACTCCGCCCATCCCGCCCCTAACTCCGCCCAGTTCCGCCCATTCTCCGCCCCATGGCTGACTAATTT
TTTTTATTTATGCAGAGGCCGAGGCCGCCTCGGCCTCTGAGCTATTCCAGAAGTAGTGAGGAGGCTTTTT
TGGAGGCCTAGGGACGTACCCAATTCGCCCTATAGTGAGTCGTATTACGCGCGCTCACTGGCCGTCGTTT
TACAACGTCGTGACTGGGAAAACCCTGGCGTTACCCAACTTAATCGCCTTGCAGCACATCCCCCTTTCGC
CAGCTGGCGTAATAGCGAAGAGGCCCGCACCGATCGCCCTTCCCAACAGTTGCGCAGCCTGAATGGCGAA
TGGG
[124 nt withheld, positions 7775-7898]
C
[91 nt withheld, positions 7900-7990]
A
[49 nt withheld, positions 7992-8040]
CCTTTGACGTTGGAGTCCACGTTCTTT
[37 nt withheld, positions 8068-8104]
ACCCTATCTCGGTCTATTCTTTTGATTTATAAGGGATTTTGCCGATTTCGGCCTATTGGTTAAAAAATGA
GCTGATTTAACAAAAATTTAACGCGAATTTTAACAAAATATTAACGCTTACAATTTAGGTGGCACTTTTC
GGGGAAATGTGCGCGGAACCCCTATTTGTTTATTTTTCTAAATACATTCAAATATGTATCCGCTCATGAG
ACAATAACCCTGATAAATGCTTCAATAATATTGAAAAAGGAAGAGTATGAGTATTCAACATTTCCGTGTC
GCCCTTATTCCCTTTTTTGCGGCATTTTGCCTTCCTGTTTTTGCTCACCCAGAAACGCTGGTGAAAGTAA
AAGATGCTGAAGATCAGTTGGGTGCACGAGTGGGTTACATCGAACTGGATCTCAACAGCGGTAAGATCCT
TGAGAGTTTTCGCCCCGAAGAACGTTTTCCAATGATGAGCACTTTTAAAGTTCTGCTATGTGGCGCGGTA
TTATCCCGTATTGACGCCGGGCAAGAGCAACTCGGTCGCCGCATACACTATTCTCAGAATGACTTGGTTG
AGTACTCACCAGTCACAGAAAAGCATCTTACGGATGGCATGACAGTAAGAGAATTATGCAGTGCTGCCAT
AACCATGAGTGATAACACTGCGGCCAACTTACTTCTGACAACGATCGGAGGACCGAAGGAGCTAACCGCT
TTTTTGCACAACATGGGGGATCATGTAACTCGCCTTGATCGTTGGGAACCGGAGCTGAATGAAGCCATAC
CAAACGACGAGCGTGACACCACGATGCCTGTAGCAATGGCAACAACGTTGCGCAAACTATTAACTGGCGA
ACTACTTACTCTAGCTTCCCGGCAACAATTAATAGACTGGATGGAGGCGGATAAAGTTGCAGGACCACTT
CTGCGCTCGGCCCTTCCGGCTGGCTGGTTTATTGCTGATAAATCTGGAGCCGGTGAGCGTGGGTCTCGCG
GTATCATTGCAGCACTGGGGCCAGATGGTAAGCCCTCCCGTATCGTAGTTATCTACACGACGGGGAGTCA
GGCAACTATGGATGAACGAAATAGACAGATCGCTGAGATAGGTGCCTCACTGATTAAGCATTGGTAACTG
TCAGACCAAGTTTACTCATATATACTTTAGATTGATTTAAAACTTCATTTTTAATTTAAAAGGATCTAGG
TGAAGATCCTTTTTGATAATCTCATGACCAAAATCCCTTAACGTGAGTTTTCGTTCCACTGAGCGTCAGA
CCCCGTAGAAAAGATCAAAGGATCTTCTTGAGATCCTTTTTTTCTGCGCGTAATCTGCTGCTTGCAAACA
AAAAAACCACCGCTACCAGCGGTGGTTTGTTTGCCGGATCAAGAGCTACCAACTCTTTTTCCGAAGGTAA
CTGGCTTCAGCAGAGCGCAGATACCAAATACTGTTCTTCTAGTGTAGCCGTAGTTAGGCCACCACTTCAA
GAACTCTGTAGCACCGCCTACATACCTCGCTCTGCTAATCCTGTTACCAGTGGCTGCTGCCAGTGGCGAT
AAGTCGTGTCTTACCGGGTTGGACTCAAGACGATAGTTACCGGATAAGGCGCAGCGGTCGGGCTGAACGG
GGGGTTCGTGCACACAGCCCAGCTTGGAGCGAACGACCTACACCGAACTGAGATACCTACAGCGTGAGCT
ATGAGAAAGCGCCACGCTTCCCGAAGGGAGAAAGGCGGACAGGTATCCGGTAAGCGGCAGGGTCGGAACA
GGAGAGCGCACGAGGGAGCTTCCAGGGGGAAACGCCTGGTATCTTTATAGTCCTGTCGGGTTTCGCCACC
TCTGACTTGAGCGTCGATTTTTGTGATGCTCGTCAGGGGGGCGGAGCCTATGGAAAAACGCCAGCAACGC
GGCCTTTTTACGGTTCCTGGCCTTTTGCTGGCCTTTTGCTCACATGTTCTTTCCTGCGTTATCCCCTGAT
TCTGTGGATAACCGTATTACCGCCTTTGAGTGAGCTGATACCGCTCGCCGCAGCCGAACGACCGAGCGCA
GCGAGTCAGTGAGCGAGGAAGCGGAAGAGCGCCCAATACGCAAACCGCCTCTCCCCGCGCGTTGGCCGAT
TCATTAATGCAGCTGGCACGACAGGTTTCCCGACTGGAAAGCGGGCAGTGAGCGCAACGCAATTAATGTG
AGTTAGCTCACTCATTAGGCACCCCAGGCTTTACACTTTATGCTTCCGGCTCGTATGTTGTGTGGAATTG
TGAGCGGATAACAATTTCACACAGGAAACAGCTATGACCATGATTACGCCAAGCGCGCAATTAACCCTCA
CTAAAGGGAACAAAAGCTGGAGCTGCAAGC
