>Addgene plasmid #143974 | TFORF1752 | depositor partial sequence | sequence record 284049 | Insert
ACCGCCACCATGCGCGCATGCGCAGGGTCTACGCGGGAAGCTGGAAGCGGTGCTCAGGACCTCAGCACCC
TGCTGTGCCTGGAGGAGAGCATGGAAGAGCAGGATGAGAAGCCCCCAGAGCCCCCGAAGGTCTGTGCACA
GGATTCTTTCCTTCCTCAAGAGATTATCATCAAAGTCGAGGGAGAAGACACTGGGTCTCTGACCATCCCA
TCTCAGGAAGGAGTGAACTTCAAAATTGTGACTGTGGACTTCACACGGGAGGAACAGGGTACTTGCAACC
CTGCTCAGAGGACCCTGGACAGAGATGTGATCCTGGAGAACCACAGGGACCTAGTCTCTTGGGACTTGGC
AACTGCAGTTGGAAAAAAAGATTCAACTTCAAAGCAGAGGATTTTTGATGAAGAACCAGCTAATGGAGTG
AAGATAGAAAGGTTTACAAGGGATGATCCTTGGTTATCTTCATGTGAAGAAGTGGATGATTGTAAAGACC
AGTTGGAGAAGCAACAGGAAAAACAAGAGATACTTTTGCAGGAAGTGGCATTCACTCAAAGGAAAGCAGT
TATTCATGAGAGAGTCTGCAAAAGTGATGAAACTGGGGAGAAGAGTGGTCTGAATTCCAGTCTATTTTCA
TCCCCAGTTATACCCATAAGAAACCATTTTCATAAACATGTATCACATGCTAAAAAATGGCATCTTAATG
CTGCTGTAAACAGTCATCAGAAGATTAATGAGAATGAGACACTATATGAAAATAATGAATGTGGAAAACC
CCCTCAGAGCATTCACCTTATTCAGTTTACAAGAACTCAAACAAAAGATAAATCCTATGGATTTAGTGAC
CGTATTCAATCTTTTTGCCATGGTACACCCCTACATATACATGAAAAAATTCATGGAGGAGGAAAAACCT
TTGATTTTAAAGAATGTGGGCAGGTTTTGAACCCCAAAATATCCCATAATGAACAACAGAGAATTCCTTT
TGAAGAGAGTCAATATAAATGTAGTGAAACCTCTCATAGTTCCTCCCTTACTCAAAACATGAGAAATAAT
TCTGAAGAGAAACCTTTTGAATGTAATCAGTGTGGGAAATCCTTCAGCTGGAGCTCGCATCTTGTTGCAC
ATCAGAGAACTCACACAGGGGAGAAACCTTATGAATGTAGTGAATGTGGAAAATCCTTCAGCCGGAGCTC
GCACCTTGTTTCCCATCAGAGAACTCATACTGGAGAGAAACCTTACAGGTGTAATCAATGTGGGAAATCC
TTTAGCCAGAGTTATGTCCTTGTTGTGCATCAAAGAACTCATACTGGGGAGAAGCCTTATGAATGCAATC
AGTGTGGAAAGTCATTCAGGCAGAGCTATAAACTTATTGCACATCAAAGAACACATACCGGAGAGAAGCC
CTATGAATGTAATCAATGTGGGAAATCATTTATCCAGAGCTATAAACTTATTGCACATCAAAGAATTCAT
ACTGGGGAAAAACCCTATGAATGCAATCAGTGTGGGAAATCCTTTAGTCAAAGTTATAAACTTGTTGCTC
ATCAGAGAACTCACACAGGAGAAAAACCCTTTGAATGTAATCAGTGTGGGAAATCCTTCAGCTGGAGCTC
TCAGCTTGTTGCACATCAAAGAACTCACACTGGAGAGAAACCGTATGAATGTAGTGAATGTGGAAAATCT
TTTAACCGCAGTTCTCACCTTGTTATGCATCAGAGAATTCACACTGGGGAAAAACCGTATGAATGTAATC
AGTGTGGGAAATCCTTCAGCCAGAGTTATGTTCTTGTTGTACATCAGAGAACTCATACTGGAGAAAAGCC
CTATGAATGCAGTCAATGTGGGAAGTCCTTCAGACAGAGTTCATGCCTTACTCAACATCAGAGAACTCAT
ACTGGAGAGAAACCATTTGAATGTAATCAGTGTGGAAAAACATTTAGCTTGAGTGCTCGACTTATTGTGC
ATCAAAGAACTCATACTGGAGAGAAACCCTTTACATGTATTCAGTGTGGAAAAGCTTTCATTAATAGCTA
TAAACTTATTAGGCATCAGGCAACTCATACTGAAGAGAAACTCTATGAATGTAACTAGTAATGAACTAGT
CCGTAACTTGAAAGTATTTCGATTTCTTGGCTTTATATATCTTGTGGAAAGGACGAGCCGACCAATTTGG
AATACGCATC
