>Addgene plasmid #143974 | TFORF1752 | depositor partial sequence | sequence record 284050 | Barcode
GCCGACCAATTTGGAATACGCATC
